Addgene plasmid #145612: pGBW-m4046766
Purpose: Bacterial Expression plasmid for SARS-CoV-2 helicase
Depositing lab: Ginkgo Bioworks & Benjie Chen. Depositing organization: Ginkgo Bioworks.
Backbone
  Vector backbone: ori-013 - marker | cmR
  Backbone size w/o insert (bp): 1462
  Vector type: Bacterial Expression
Growth in bacteria
  Bacterial resistance: Chloramphenicol, 25 μg/mL
  Growth temperature: 30°C
  Growth strain: DH5alpha
  Copy number: High Copy
Gene/Insert
  Gene/Insert name: SARS-CoV-2 helicase
  Species: Escherichia coli str. K-12 substr. MG1655; Severe acute respiratory syndrome coronavirus 2
  Insert size (bp): 1802
  Mutation: Escherichia coli recode 1
  Entrez Gene: ORF1ab (a.k.a. GU280_gp01)
  Promoter: Promoter | pT7 ; Operator | lacO ; RBS | T7_rbs ; Start Codon | ATG
  Tag / fusion protein: Cleavable TEV;StrepII (C terminal on backbone)
  Cloning method: Unknown
Resource information
  A portion of this plasmid was derived from a plasmid made by: GinkgoBioworks
Depositor comments: NCBI Reference Sequence: YP_009725308.1
How to cite: pGBW-m4046766 was a gift from Ginkgo Bioworks & Benjie Chen (Addgene plasmid # 145612 ; http://n2t.net/addgene:145612 ; RRID:Addgene_145612)
