[The description below was written by a language model from this plasmid's Addgene catalogue record and pLannotate feature annotations shown in this document.]
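Description:
pGBW-m4046766 is a compact bacterial expression plasmid (about 3.5 kb in the sequenced record) built to produce the SARS-CoV-2 helicase in Escherichia coli. The minimal backbone consists of little more than a high-copy ColE1/pUC-type origin of replication and a chloramphenicol acetyltransferase (cat) gene driven by its own promoter, so the plasmid is maintained under chloramphenicol selection. A lambda t0 terminator follows the resistance cassette.

The insert is an approximately 1.8 kb open reading frame corresponding to the helicase domain of the viral ORF1ab replicase polyprotein, recoded for E. coli codon usage ("recode 1"). The automated annotation labels this CDS as a fragment of the SARS-CoV replicase polyprotein. The accompanying methyltransferase text is a generic description attached to that polyprotein entry and does not describe this particular segment. Expression is controlled by a T7 promoter immediately followed by a lac operator, with the strong ribosome binding site from phage T7 gene 10 upstream of the start codon. This arrangement requires a host that supplies T7 RNA polymerase. The Lac repressor holds transcription off until it is relieved by IPTG or lactose, but no lacI gene is annotated on the plasmid, so the repressor would have to come from the host.

According to the catalogue entry, the protein carries a C-terminal Strep-tag II preceded by a TEV protease cleavage site. The tag allows affinity purification on Strep-Tactin resin and can then be removed, although these elements are not separately annotated in the feature table. The construct is suited to recombinant production of the helicase for biochemical, structural or inhibitor-screening studies.
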