Features (pLannotate 1.2.2; 8 found; start..end, strand, type, name):
     20..38      +  promoter       T7 promoter: promoter for bacteriophage T7 RNA polymerase
     39..63      +  protein_bind   lac operator: The lac repressor binds to the lac operator to inhibit transcription in E. coli. This inhibition can be relieved by adding lactose or isopropyl-β-D-thiogalactopyranoside (IPTG). lac repressor encoded by lacI
     78..100     +  RBS            RBS: efficient ribosome binding site from bacteriophage T7 gene 10 (Olins and Rangwala, 1989)
    111..1919    +  CDS            rep (fragment): R1AB_SARS - Experimental evidence at protein level: Swiss-Prot protein existence level 1. [2'-O-methyltransferase]: Methyltransferase that mediates mRNA cap 2'-O-ribose methylation to the 5'-cap structure of viral mRNAs. N7-methyl guanosine cap is a prerequisite for binding of nsp16. Therefore plays an essential role in viral mRNAs cap methylation which is essential to evade immune system. From Severe acute respiratory syndrome coronavirus (SARS-CoV).
   2079..2667    +  rep_origin     ori: high-copy-number ColE1/pMB1/pBR322/pUC origin of replication
   2675..2772    +  promoter       cat promoter: promoter of the E. coli cat gene encoding chloramphenicol acetyltransferase
   2773..3429    +  CDS            cat: CAT_ECOLX - Experimental evidence at protein level: Swiss-Prot protein existence level 1. This enzyme is an effector of chloramphenicol resistance in bacteria. From Escherichia coli. This protein is used as a marker in many commonly used cloning vectors, such as pACYC184.
   3503..3537    +  terminator     lambda t0 terminator: minimal transcription terminator from phage lambda (Scholtissek and Grosse, 1987)
>Addgene plasmid #145612 | pGBW-m4046766 | addgene full sequence | sequence record 298367 | Addgene NGS Result
GATCTCGATCCCGCGAAATTAATACGACTCACTATAGGGGAATTGTGAGCGGATAACAATTCCCCTCTAG
AAATAATTTTGTTTAACTTTAAGAAGGAGACTCTTCTATGGCTGTGGGTGCATGTGTCTTATGCAACTCA
CAGACCAGCCTTCGCTGCGGCGCGTGCATTCGTCGTCCCTTCCTGTGTTGCAAATGCTGTTATGACCATG
TAATCAGTACGTCGCACAAGCTGGTTCTGTCCGTTAATCCGTACGTTTGCAACGCTCCGGGATGTGATGT
AACAGACGTGACTCAACTCTACCTGGGTGGCATGTCTTACTATTGCAAAAGCCACAAACCACCGATATCC
TTTCCTCTGTGCGCCAACGGCCAGGTATTCGGTCTGTACAAAAATACCTGTGTTGGGTCTGATAACGTGA
CTGACTTTAACGCGATCGCAACTTGCGATTGGACCAACGCTGGCGACTATATCCTGGCGAATACCTGCAC
TGAGCGATTGAAACTGTTCGCTGCTGAAACTCTGAAGGCGACCGAAGAAACCTTCAAACTCTCCTACGGT
ATTGCAACGGTCCGTGAGGTTCTATCTGATCGTGAACTGCATCTGAGCTGGGAAGTAGGTAAGCCGCGCC
CGCCTCTGAACCGCAACTACGTTTTTACTGGCTATCGTGTTACAAAAAACTCTAAAGTGCAGATCGGTGA
ATACACCTTCGAGAAAGGGGACTACGGCGATGCAGTTGTCTATCGGGGCACCACTACATATAAGTTAAAC
GTCGGTGACTACTTCGTTCTGACTTCACACACGGTGATGCCACTGTCCGCTCCGACTCTGGTTCCGCAGG
AACACTACGTGCGCATTACTGGGCTGTACCCGACATTGAACATCTCGGATGAGTTCTCCTCTAACGTAGC
CAATTACCAGAAAGTAGGTATGCAAAAATACAGCACTCTGCAAGGCCCGCCTGGTACCGGAAAAAGCCAT
TTCGCTATAGGTCTGGCCCTGTATTACCCATCCGCGCGCATCGTCTACACTGCATGCAGTCACGCTGCGG
TGGACGCACTGTGCGAAAAGGCCCTTAAATATCTCCCTATTGATAAATGTTCTCGTATCATCCCGGCGAG
AGCTCGTGTTGAATGCTTTGACAAATTTAAAGTTAACAGCACCCTGGAGCAGTACGTGTTCTGTACCGTT
AATGCACTGCCGGAAACTACCGCTGATATTGTGGTGTTCGACGAAATCTCTATGGCGACCAACTACGATC
TGAGCGTAGTTAACGCGCGTTTACGTGCTAAACACTACGTATACATCGGCGACCCAGCACAGCTGCCGGC
ACCGAGGACTCTGCTTACTAAAGGCACCCTGGAACCGGAGTACTTCAACTCAGTTTGCCGTCTGATGAAG
ACGATCGGTCCAGATATGTTTCTTGGCACGTGTCGCAGATGCCCGGCAGAAATTGTGGATACCGTATCTG
CTCTGGTTTATGATAACAAACTGAAAGCCCATAAGGACAAGTCCGCTCAGTGCTTCAAAATGTTTTATAA
AGGTGTTATCACGCACGACGTCAGTAGCGCGATCAACCGTCCACAGATTGGAGTTGTGCGAGAATTTCTC
ACCCGCAATCCGGCATGGCGTAAAGCTGTCTTCATCTCTCCCTATAACTCTCAGAACGCAGTAGCCTCCA
AAATCCTGGGTCTGCCGACGCAGACTGTGGATTCTAGCCAGGGCTCAGAATATGATTACGTGATTTTCAC
CCAAACCACTGAAACCGCTCACTCCTGCAACGTTAACCGGTTCAACGTAGCTATTACCCGCGCCAAAGTT
GGTATCCTCTGCATCATGTCTGACCGCGACCTGTACGACAAACTGCAATTTACGAGCCTCGAAATCCCCC
GCCGTAACGTAGCTACTTTACAGGAGAACCTGTACTTTCAAAGCTGGAGCCATCCGCAGTTTGAAAAATA
ACCGGCTTATCGGTCAGTTTCACCTGATTTACGTAAAAACCCGCTTCGGCGGGTTTTTGCTTTTGGAGGG
GCAGAAAGATGAATGACTGTCCACGACGCTATACCCAAAAGAAAAAGCTTGAGATCCTTTTTTTCTGCGC
GTAATCTGCTGCTTGCAAACAAAAAAACCACCGCTACCAGCGGTGGTTTGTTTGCCGGATCAAGAGCTAC
CAACTCTTTTTCCGAAGGTAACTGGCTTCAGCAGAGCGCAGATACCAAATACTGTTCTTCTAGTGTAGCC
GTAGTTAGGCCACCACTTCAAGAACTCTGTAGCACCGCCTACATACCTCGCTCTGCTAATCCTGTTACCA
GTGGCTGCTGCCAGTGGCGATAAGTCGTGTCTTACCGGGTTGGACTCAAGACGATAGTTACCGGATAAGG
CGCAGCGGTCGGGCTGAACGGGGGGTTCGTGCACACAGCCCAGCTTGGAGCGAACGACCTACACCGAACT
GAGATACCTACAGCGTGAGCTATGAGAAAGCGCCACGCTTCCCGAAGGGAGAAAGGCGGACAGGTATCCG
GTAAGCGGCAGGGTCGGAACAGGAGAGCGCACGAGGGAGCTTCCAGGGGGAAACGCCTGGTATCTTTATA
GTCCTGTCGGGTTTCGCCACCTCTGACTTGAGCGTCGATTTTTGTGATGCTCGTCAGGGGGGCGGAGCCT
ATGGAAATTGATCGGGCACGTAAGAGGTTCCAACTTTCACCATAATGAAATAAGATCACTACCGGGCGTA
TTTTTTGAGTTATCGAGATTTTCAGGAGCTAAGGAAGCTAAAATGGAGAAAAAAATCACTGGATATACCA
CCGTTGATATATCCCAATGGCATCGTAAAGAACATTTTGAGGCATTTCAGTCAGTTGCTCAATGTACCTA
TAACCAGACCGTTCAGCTGGATATTACGGCCTTTTTAAAGACCGTAAAGAAAAATAAGCACAAGTTTTAT
CCGGCCTTTATTCACATTCTTGCCCGCCTGATGAATGCTCATCCGGAATTTCGTATGGCAATGAAAGACG
GTGAGCTGGTGATATGGGATAGTGTTCACCCTTGTTACACCGTTTTCCATGAGCAAACTGAAACGTTTTC
ATCGCTCTGGAGTGAATACCACGACGATTTCCGGCAGTTTCTACACATATATTCGCAAGATGTGGCGTGT
TACGGTGAAAACCTGGCCTATTTCCCTAAAGGGTTTATTGAGAATATGTTTTTCGTTTCAGCCAATCCCT
GGGTGAGTTTCACCAGTTTTGATTTAAACGTGGCCAATATGGACAACTTCTTCGCCCCCGTTTTCACCAT
GGGCAAATATTATACGCAAGGCGACAAGGTGCTGATGCCGCTGGCGATTCAGGTTCATCATGCCGTTTGT
GATGGCTTCCATGTCGGCAGAATGCTTAATGAATTACAACAGTACTGCGATGAGTGGCAGGGCGGGGCGT
AATTTGATATCGAGCTCGCTTGGACTCCTGTTGATAGATCCAGTAATGACCTCAGAACTCCATCTGGATT
TGTTCAGAACGCTCGGTTGCCGCCGGGCGTTTTTTATTGGTCATC
